>Addgene plasmid #21941 | pFlag-CMV2-Brd4 S1351R | addgene partial sequence | sequence record 27696 | 21941 with CMV-F
GCGAGCTGTTTGTGAACCGTCAGAATTGATCTACCATGGACTACAAAGACGATGACGACAAGCTTATGCA
TCCGACCACCCCCTCCTCCACAGCCAAGTCATCCAGCGACAGCTTCGAGCAGTTCCGCCGCGCCGCTCGG
GAGAAAGAGGAGCGTGAGAAGGCCCTGAAGGCTCAGGCCGAGCACGCTGAGAAGGAGAAGGAGCGGCTGC
GGCAGGAGCGCATGAGGAGCCGAGAGGACGAGGATGCGCTGGAGCAGGCCCGGCGGGCCCATGAGGAGGC
ACGTCGGCGCCAGGAGCAGCAGCAGCAGCAGCGCCAGGAGCAACAGCAGCAGCAGCAACAGCAAGCAGCT
GCGGTGGCTGCCGCCGCCACCCCACAGGCCCAGAGCTCCCAGCCCCAGTCCATGCTGGACCAGCAGAGGG
AGTTGGCCCGGAAGCGGGAGCAGGAGCGAAGACGCCGGGAAGCCATGGCAGCTACCATTGACATGAATTT
CCAGAGAGATCTATTGTCAATATTTGAAGAAAATCTTTTCTGAGCGCACCTAGGTGGATCCCGGGTGGCA
TCCCTGTGACCCCTCCCCAGTGCCTCTCCTGGCCCTGGAAGTTGCCACTCCAGTGCCCACCAGCCTTGTC
CTAATAAAATTAAGTTGCATCATTTTGTCTGA
