[The description below was written by a language model from this plasmid's Addgene catalogue record.]
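Description:
pFlag-CMV2-Brd4 S1351R is a mammalian expression plasmid built on the commercial pFLAG-CMV2 backbone (about 4.7 kb without insert). It is propagated in E. coli under ampicillin selection. The record does not list the origin of replication or copy number, and no feature table is provided. The listed sequencing primers, one in the CMV promoter and one in the human growth hormone polyadenylation region, fit the usual layout of this vector family. In that layout a strong constitutive CMV promoter drives the insert and an hGH polyA signal terminates the transcript. No mammalian selection marker is recorded, so the plasmid is best suited to transient transfection.

The insert is a roughly 460 bp fragment of human BRD4 encoding only the extreme C-terminal portion of the protein, residues 1209 to 1362. It carries a single substitution, serine 1351 to arginine, and is fused at its N terminus to a FLAG epitope for detection or immunoprecipitation with anti-FLAG antibodies. The cloning fields cite inverse PCR, which suggests the point mutation was introduced by amplifying around a parental plasmid that already held the wild-type fragment, although the record does not say so explicitly.

The associated publication concerns a conserved P-TEFb-interacting domain of BRD4 that inhibits HIV transcription. This construct is therefore presumably one of a set of point mutants used to test which residues in that C-terminal domain matter for P-TEFb binding and for effects on HIV transcription. The record does not state the specific phenotype of the S1351R change.
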