Addgene plasmid #21941: pFlag-CMV2-Brd4 S1351R
Depositing lab: Eric Verdin. Depositing organization: J. David Gladstone Institutes. Publication: Conserved P-TEFb-interacting domain of BRD4 inhibits HIV transcription. Bisgrove DA, Mahmoudi T, Henklein P, Verdin E. Proc Natl Acad Sci U S A. 2007 Aug 21. 104(34):13690-5. 10.1073/pnas.0705053104 PubMed 17690245.
Backbone
  Vector backbone: pFLAG-CMV2
  Backbone manufacturer: Sigma
  Backbone size w/o insert (bp): 4700
  Vector type: Mammalian Expression
Growth in bacteria
  Bacterial resistance: Ampicillin, 100 μg/mL
  Growth temperature: 37°C
  Growth strain: DH5alpha
  Copy number: Unknown
Gene/Insert
  Gene/Insert name: BRD4
  Species: H. sapiens (human)
  Insert size (bp): 460
  Mutation: aa1209-1362 only, S1351R
  Entrez Gene: BRD4 (a.k.a. CAP, CDLS6, FSHRG4, HUNK1, HUNKI, MCAP)
  Tag / fusion protein: Flag (N terminal on insert)
  Cloning method: Restriction Enzyme; 5′ cloning site inverse PCR (unknown if destroyed); 3′ cloning site inverse PCR (unknown if destroyed)
  Sequencing primers: 5′ CMV-F; 3′ hGH-PA-R
Terms and licenses: Academic/Nonprofit Terms; Industry Terms: Not Available to Industry
How to cite: pFlag-CMV2-Brd4 S1351R was a gift from Eric Verdin (Addgene plasmid # 21941 ; http://n2t.net/addgene:21941 ; RRID:Addgene_21941)
